Addgene plasmid #14664: pGal CycK (P#844)
Depositing lab: Matija Peterlin. Depositing organization: University of California, San Francisco (UCSF). Publication: P-TEFb containing cyclin K and Cdk9 can activate transcription via RNA. Lin X, Taube R, Fujinaga K, Peterlin BM. J Biol Chem. 2002 May 10. 277(19):16873-8. 10.1074/jbc.M200117200 PubMed 11884399.
Backbone
  Vector backbone: pSG424
  Vector type: Bacterial Expression
Growth in bacteria
  Bacterial resistance: Ampicillin, 100 μg/mL
  Growth temperature: 37°C
  Growth strain: DH5alpha
  Copy number: High Copy
Gene/Insert
  Gene/Insert name: CycK (alt name: cyclin K)
  Species: H. sapiens (human)
  Insert size (bp): 1000
  Entrez Gene: CCNK (a.k.a. CPR4, IDDHDF)
  Cloning method: Restriction Enzyme; 5′ cloning site EcoRI (not destroyed); 3′ cloning site EcoRI (not destroyed)
  Sequencing primers: 5′ na
Terms and licenses: Academic/Nonprofit Terms; Industry Terms: Not Available to Industry
Depositor comments: Plasmid pGal (pSG424) contains the coding sequence of GAL4-(1-147) immediately followed by a multiple cloning site.
How to cite: pGal CycK (P#844) was a gift from Matija Peterlin (Addgene plasmid # 14664 ; http://n2t.net/addgene:14664 ; RRID:Addgene_14664)
