[The description below was written by a language model from this plasmid's Addgene catalogue record.]
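Description:
pGal CycK is a plasmid carrying human cyclin K (CCNK) cloned into the pSG424 ("pGal") backbone. According to the depositor's notes, pSG424 encodes the GAL4 DNA-binding domain (residues 1–147) immediately followed by a multiple cloning site, so an in-frame insert placed there is expressed as a GAL4 fusion protein. The cyclin K insert, recorded as about 1 kb, was introduced by restriction cloning into an EcoRI site, with EcoRI sites retained on both flanks. Because the same enzyme was used at both ends, the insert could in principle ligate in either orientation. The record does not explicitly confirm orientation or reading frame, though the construct name implies a Gal4–cyclin K fusion. The plasmid is maintained in E. coli as a high-copy replicon under ampicillin selection.

The catalogue lists the vector type as bacterial expression. However, it does not state the promoter that drives the fusion, the origin of replication, or any polyadenylation or other regulatory elements, and no feature table is provided to fill in these details. GAL4(1–147) fusions are generally used in tethering assays. In these, the fusion protein is recruited to GAL4 binding sites (UAS elements) placed upstream of a reporter gene, which tests whether the fused partner can activate transcription when brought artificially to DNA. This fits the associated publication, which examines whether P-TEFb complexes composed of cyclin K and Cdk9 can activate transcription, and suggests the construct served to test the activity of cyclin K when tethered to a promoter. The exact experimental role is not spelled out in the record.
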