>Addgene plasmid #14664 | pGal CycK (P#844) | addgene partial sequence | sequence record 21218 | Gal4N-term
GNNGNNGCGGATTCTGAGGAGAATAAAGAAAATTCAAGCCCTTCAGTAACTTCAGCAAACCTGGACCACA
CAAAGCCATGTTGGTACTGGGATAAGAAAGACTTGGCTCATACTCCCTCACAACTTGAAGGACTTGATCC
AGCCACCGAGGCCCGGTACCGCCGAGAGGGCGCTCGGTTCATCTTTGATGTGGGCACACGTTTGGGGCTA
CACTATGATACCCTGGCAACTGGAATAATTTATTTTCATCGCTTCTATATGTTTCATTCCTTCAAGCAAT
TCCCAAGATATGTGACAGGAGCCTGTTGCCTCTTCCTGGCTGGGAAAGTAGAAGAAACACCAAAAAAATG
TAAAGATATCATCAAAACAGCTCGTAGTTTATTAAATGATGTACAATTTGGCCAGTTTGGAGATGACCCA
AAGGAGGAAGTAATGGTTCTGGAGAGAATCTTACTGCAGACCATCAAGTTTGATTTACAGGTAGAACATC
CATACCAGTTCCTACTAAAATATGCAAAGCAACTCAAAGGTGATAAAAACAAAATTCAAAAGTTGGTTCA
AATGGCATGGACATTTGTAAATGACAGTCTCTGCACCACCTTGTCACTGCAGTGGGAACCAGAGATCATA
GCAGTAGCAGTGATGTATCTCGCAGGACGTTTGTGCAAATTTGTAATACAAGAATGGACCTCCAACCCCA
TGTATAGGAAAAGGGTGGGAGCAGCGTGNTTCAAATGTCCCGGTCGACGTTTTGGAANACATCTGCCCCN
AATCNNGGATCTTTCCCNCANGGAAANAAAANAGCCTCATCACNCCCCCATCAGCTGCANAGCCCCATNT
TTN
